>Addgene plasmid #199229 | pET32a-hAREG | addgene full sequence | sequence record 392691 | Addgene NGS Result
TGGCGAATGGG
[124 nt withheld, positions 12-135]
C
[91 nt withheld, positions 137-227]
A
[49 nt withheld, positions 229-277]
CCTTTGACGTTGGAGTCCACGTTCTTT
[37 nt withheld, positions 305-341]
ACCCTATCTCGGTCTATTCTTTTGATTTATAAGGGATTTTGCCGATTTCGGCCTATTGGTTAAAAAATGA
GCTGATTTAACAAAAATTTAACGCGAATTTTAACAAAATATTAACGCTTACAATTTAGGTGGCACTTTTC
GGGGAAATGTGCGCGGAACCCCTATTTGTTTATTTTTCTAAATACATTCAAATATGTATCCGCTCATGAG
ACAATAACCCTGATAAATGCTTCAATAATATTGAAAAAGGAAGAGTATGAGTATTCAACATTTCCGTGTC
GCCCTTATTCCCTTTTTTGCGGCATTTTGCCTTCCTGTTTTTGCTCACCCAGAAACGCTGGTGAAAGTAA
AAGATGCTGAAGATCAGTTGGGTGCACGAGTGGGTTACATCGAACTGGATCTCAACAGCGGTAAGATCCT
TGAGAGTTTTCGCCCCGAAGAACGTTTTCCAATGATGAGCACTTTTAAAGTTCTGCTATGTGGCGCGGTA
TTATCCCGTATTGACGCCGGGCAAGAGCAACTCGGTCGCCGCATACACTATTCTCAGAATGACTTGGTTG
AGTACTCACCAGTCACAGAAAAGCATCTTACGGATGGCATGACAGTAAGAGAATTATGCAGTGCTGCCAT
AACCATGAGTGATAACACTGCGGCCAACTTACTTCTGACAACGATCGGAGGACCGAAGGAGCTAACCGCT
TTTTTGCACAACATGGGGGATCATGTAACTCGCCTTGATCGTTGGGAACCGGAGCTGAATGAAGCCATAC
CAAACGACGAGCGTGACACCACGATGCCTGCAGCAATGGCAACAACGTTGCGCAAACTATTAACTGGCGA
ACTACTTACTCTAGCTTCCCGGCAACAATTAATAGACTGGATGGAGGCGGATAAAGTTGCAGGACCACTT
CTGCGCTCGGCCCTTCCGGCTGGCTGGTTTATTGCTGATAAATCTGGAGCCGGTGAGCGTGGGTCTCGCG
GTATCATTGCAGCACTGGGGCCAGATGGTAAGCCCTCCCGTATCGTAGTTATCTACACGACGGGGAGTCA
GGCAACTATGGATGAACGAAATAGACAGATCGCTGAGATAGGTGCCTCACTGATTAAGCATTGGTAACTG
TCAGACCAAGTTTACTCATATATACTTTAGATTGATTTAAAACTTCATTTTTAATTTAAAAGGATCTAGG
TGAAGATCCTTTTTGATAATCTCATGACCAAAATCCCTTAACGTGAGTTTTCGTTCCACTGAGCGTCAGA
CCCCGTAGAAAAGATCAAAGGATCTTCTTGAGATCCTTTTTTTCTGCGCGTAATCTGCTGCTTGCAAACA
AAAAAACCACCGCTACCAGCGGTGGTTTGTTTGCCGGATCAAGAGCTACCAACTCTTTTTCCGAAGGTAA
CTGGCTTCAGCAGAGCGCAGATACCAAATACTGTCCTTCTAGTGTAGCCGTAGTTAGGCCACCACTTCAA
GAACTCTGTAGCACCGCCTACATACCTCGCTCTGCTAATCCTGTTACCAGTGGCTGCTGCCAGTGGCGAT
AAGTCGTGTCTTACCGGGTTGGACTCAAGACGATAGTTACCGGATAAGGCGCAGCGGTCGGGCTGAACGG
GGGGTTCGTGCACACAGCCCAGCTTGGAGCGAACGACCTACACCGAACTGAGATACCTACAGCGTGAGCT
ATGAGAAAGCGCCACGCTTCCCGAAGGGAGAAAGGCGGACAGGTATCCGGTAAGCGGCAGGGTCGGAACA
GGAGAGCGCACGAGGGAGCTTCCAGGGGGAAACGCCTGGTATCTTTATAGTCCTGTCGGGTTTCGCCACC
TCTGACTTGAGCGTCGATTTTTGTGATGCTCGTCAGGGGGGCGGAGCCTATGGAAAAACGCCAGCAACGC
GGCCTTTTTACGGTTCCTGGCCTTTTGCTGGCCTTTTGCTCACATGTTCTTTCCTGCGTTATCCCCTGAT
TCTGTGGATAACCGTATTACCGCCTTTGAGTGAGCTGATACCGCTCGCCGCAGCCGAACGACCGAGCGCA
GCGAGTCAGTGAGCGAGGAAGCGGAAGAGCGCCTGATGCGGTATTTTCTCCTTACGCATCTGTGCGGTAT
TTCACACCGCAATGGTGCACTCTCAGTACAATCTGCTCTGATGCCGCATAGTTAAGCCAGTATACACTCC
GCTATCGCTACGTGACTGGGTCATGGCTGCGCCCCGACACCCGCCAACACCCGCTGACGCGCCCTGACGG
GCTTGTCTGCTCCCGGCATCCGCTTACAGACAAGCTGTGACCGTCTCCGGGAGCTGCATGTGTCAGAGGT
TTTCACCGTCATCACCGAAACGCGCGAGGCAGCTGCGGTAAAGCTCATCAGCGTGGTCGTGAAGCGATTC
ACAGATGTCTGCCTGTTCATCCGCGTCCAGCTCGTTGAGTTTCTCCAGAAGCGTTAATGTCTGGCTTCTG
ATAAAGCGGGCCATGTTAAGGGCGGTTTTTTCCTGTTTGGTCACTGATGCCTCCGTGTAAGGGGGATTTC
TGTTCATGGGGGTAATGATACCGATGAAACGAGAGAGGATGCTCACGATACGGGTTACTGATGATGAACA
TGCCCGGTTACTGGAACGTTGTGAGGGTAAACAACTGGCGGTATGGATGCGGCGGGACCAGAGAAAAATC
ACTCAGGGTCAATGCCAGCGCTTCGTTAATACAGATGTAGGTGTTCCACAGGGTAGCCAGCAGCATCCTG
CGATGCAGATCCGGAACATAATGGTGCAGGGCGCTGACTTCCGCGTTTCCAGACTTTACGAAACACGGAA
ACCGAAGACCATTCATGTTGTTGCTCAGGTCGCAGACGTTTTGCAGCAGCAGTCGCTTCACGTTCGCTCG
CGTATCGGTGATTCATTCTGCTAACCAGTAAGGCAACCCCGCCAGCCTAGCCGGGTCCTCAACGACAGGA
GCACGATCATGCGCACCCGTGGGGCCGCCATGCCGGCGATAATGGCCTGCTTCTCGCCGAAACGTTTGGT
GGCGGGACCAGTGACGAAGGCTTGAGCGAGGGCGTGCAAGATTCCGAATACCGCAAGCGACAGGCCGATC
ATCGTCGCGCTCCAGCGAAAGCGGTCCTCGCCGAAAATGACCCAGAGCGCTGCCGGCACCTGTCCTACGA
GTTGCATGATAAAGAAGACAGTCATAAGTGCGGCGACGATAGTCATGCCCCGCGCCCACCGGAAGGAGCT
GACTGGGTTGAAGGCTCTCAAGGGCATCGGTCGAGATCCCGGTGCCTAATGAGTGAGCTAACTTACATTA
ATTGCGTTGCGCTCACTGCCCGCTTTCCAGTCGGGAAACCTGTCGTGCCAGCTGCATTAATGAATCGGCC
AACGCGCGGGGAGAGGCGGTTTGCGTATTGGGCGCCAGGGTGGTTTTTCTTTTCACCAGTGAGACGGGCA
ACAGCTGATTGCCCTTCACCGCCTGGCCCTGAGAGAGTTGCAGCAAGCGGTCCACGCTGGTTTGCCCCAG
CAGGCGAAAATCCTGTTTGATGGTGGTTAACGGCGGGATATAACATGAGCTGTCTTCGGTATCGTCGTAT
CCCACTACCGAGATGTCCGCACCAACGCGCAGCCCGGACTCGGTAATGGCGCGCATTGCGCCCAGCGCCA
TCTGATCGTTGGCAACCAGCATCGCAGTGGGAACGATGCCCTCATTCAGCATTTGCATGGTTTGTTGAAA
ACCGGACATGGCACTCCAGTCGCCTTCCCGTTCCGCTATCGGCTGAATTTGATTGCGAGTGAGATATTTA
TGCCAGCCAGCCAGACGCAGACGCGCCGAGACAGAACTTAATGGGCCCGCTAACAGCGCGATTTGCTGGT
GACCCAATGCGACCAGATGCTCCACGCCCAGTCGCGTACCGTCTTCATGGGAGAAAATAATACTGTTGAT
GGGTGTCTGGTCAGAGACATCAAGAAATAACGCCGGAACATTAGTGCAGGCAGCTTCCACAGCAATGGCA
TCCTGGTCATCCAGCGGATAGTTAATGATCAGCCCACTGACGCGTTGCGCGAGAAGATTGTGCACCGCCG
CTTTACAGGCTTCGACGCCGCTTCGTTCTACCATCGACACCACCACGCTGGCACCCAGTTGATCGGCGCG
AGATTTAATCGCCGCGACAATTTGCGACGGCGCGTGCAGGGCCAGACTGGAGGTGGCAACGCCAATCAGC
AACGACTGTTTGCCCGCCAGTTGTTGTGCCACGCGGTTGGGAATGTAATTCAGCTCCGCCATCGCCGCTT
CCACTTTTTCCCGCGTTTTCGCAGAAACGTGGCTGGCCTGGTTCACCACGCGGGAAACGGTCTGATAAGA
GACACCGGCATACTCTGCGACATCGTATAACGTTACTGGTTTCACATTCACCACCCTGAATTGACTCTCT
TCCGGGCGCTATCATGCCATACCGCGAAAGGTTTTGCGCCATTCGATGGTGTCCGGGATCTCGACGCTCT
CCCTTATGCGACTCCTGCATTAGGAAGCAGCCCAGTAGTAGGTTGAGGCCGTTGAGCACCGCCGCCGCAA
GGAATGGTGCATGCAAGGAGATGGCGCCCAACAGTCCCCCGGCCACGGGGCCTGCCACCATACCCACGCC
GAAACAAGCGCTCATGAGCCCGAAGTGGCGAGCCCGATCTTCCCCATCGGTGATGTCGGCGATATAGGCG
CCAGCAACCGCACCTGTGGCGCCGGTGATGCCGGCCACGATGCGTCCGGCGTAGAGGATCGAGATCGATC
TCGATCCCGCGAAATTAATACGACTCACTATAGGGGAATTGTGAGCGGATAACAATTCCCCTCTAGAAAT
AATTTTGTTTAACTTTAAGAAGGAGATATACATATGAGCGATAAAATTATTCACCTGACTGACGACAGTT
TTGACACGGATGTACTCAAAGCGGACGGGGCGATCCTCGTCGATTTCTGGGCAGAGTGGTGCGGTCCGTG
CAAAATGATCGCCCCGATTCTGGATGAAATCGCTGACGAATATCAGGGCAAACTGACCGTTGCAAAACTG
AACATCGATCAAAACCCTGGCACTGCGCCGAAATATGGCATCCGTGGTATCCCGACTCTGCTGCTGTTCA
AAAACGGTGAAGTGGCGGCAACCAAAGTGGGTGCACTGTCTAAAGGTCAGTTGAAAGAGTTCCTCGACGC
TAACCTGGCCGGTTCTGGTTCTGGCCATATGCACCATCATCATCATCATTCTTCTGGTCTGGTGCCACGC
GGTTCTGGTATGAAAGAAACCGCTGCTGCTAAATTCGAACGCCAGCACATGGACAGCCCAGATCTGGGTA
CCGACGACGACGACAAGGCCATGGCAAGTGTGCGTGTGGAACAGGTGGTTAAACCGCCGCAGAATAAAAC
CGAAAGTGAAAATACCAGCGATAAACCGAAACGTAAAAAAAAAGGCGGTAAAAATGGTAAAAACCGCCGT
AATCGTAAAAAAAAGAATCCGTGCAATGCAGAATTTCAGAATTTTTGTATCCACGGCGAATGTAAATATA
TTGAACATCTGGAAGCAGTGACCTGCAAATGTCAGCAGGAATATTTTGGCGAACGTTGCGGCGAAAAAAG
CATGAAAACCCATAGTATGATTGATAGTAGCCTGAGTAAGCTTTAACTCGAGCACCACCACCACCACCAC
TGAGATCCGGCTGCTAACAAAGCCCGAAAGGAAGCTGAGTTGGCTGCTGCCACCGCTGAGCAATAACTAG
CATAACCCCTTGGGGCCTCTAAACGGGTCTTGAGGGGTTTTTTGCTGAAAGGAGGAACTATATCCGGAT
Features (pLannotate 1.2.2; 21 found; start..end, strand, type, name):
     12..440     +  rep_origin     f1 ori (sequence partly withheld): f1 bacteriophage origin of replication; arrow indicates direction of (+) strand synthesis
    493..597     +  promoter       AmpR promoter: bla
    598..1458    +  CDS            AmpR: β-lactamase; bla; confers resistance to ampicillin, carbenicillin, and related antibiotics
   1629..2217    +  rep_origin     ori: high-copy-number ColE1/pMB1/pBR322/pUC origin of replication
   2403..2542    -  misc_feature   bom: basis of mobility region from pBR322
   2644..2835    -  CDS            rop: Rop protein, which maintains plasmids at low copy number; rop
   2852..3232    +  CDS            YPB1_ECOLX: Protein predicted: Swiss-Prot protein existence level 4. From Escherichia coli.
   3304..3595    -  CDS            TcR (fragment): tetracycline efflux protein; tet; confers resistance to tetracycline
   3610..3631    -  protein_bind   CAP binding site: CAP binding activates transcription in the presence of cAMP. E. coli catabolite activator protein
   3644..4726    -  CDS            lacI: lac repressor; lacI; The lac repressor binds to the lac operator to inhibit transcription in E. coli. This inhibition can be relieved by adding lactose or isopropyl-β-D-thiogalactopyranoside (IPTG).
   4727..4804    -  promoter       lacI promoter: lacI
   4812..5091    -  CDS            TcR (fragment): tetracycline efflux protein; tet; confers resistance to tetracycline
   5117..5135    +  promoter       T7 promoter: promoter for bacteriophage T7 RNA polymerase
   5136..5160    +  protein_bind   lac operator: The lac repressor binds to the lac operator to inhibit transcription in E. coli. This inhibition can be relieved by adding lactose or isopropyl-β-D-thiogalactopyranoside (IPTG). lac repressor encoded by lacI
   5175..5197    +  RBS            RBS: efficient ribosome binding site from bacteriophage T7 gene 10 (Olins and Rangwala, 1989)
   5205..5531    +  CDS            TrxA: E. coli thioredoxin; trxA
   5604..5648    +  CDS            S-Tag: affinity and epitope tag derived from pancreatic ribonuclease A
   5688..5984    +  CDS            AREG (fragment): AREG_HUMAN - Also known as AREGB Experimental evidence at protein level: Swiss-Prot protein existence level 1. Ligand of the EGF receptor/EGFR. Autocrine growth factor as well as a mitogen for a broad range of target cells including astrocytes, Schwann cells and fibroblasts. From Homo sapiens (Human).
   5994..6011    +  CDS            9xHis (fragment): 9xHis affinity tag
   6021..6070    +  CDS            SET1 (fragment): solubility-enhancement tag derived from T7 phage gene 10B
   6078..6125    +  terminator     T7 terminator: transcription terminator for bacteriophage T7 RNA polymerase
