[The description below was written by a language model from this plasmid's Addgene catalogue record and pLannotate feature annotations shown in this document.]
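Description:
pET32a-hAREG is a bacterial expression plasmid built on the pET32a(+) backbone for producing human amphiregulin (AREG), an EGF-receptor ligand, as a soluble fusion protein in E. coli. It is maintained through a ColE1/pBR322-type origin together with the rop gene and bom region, consistent with the low copy number given in the record. It is selected with ampicillin via the β-lactamase gene. An f1 origin is also present, and short tetracycline-resistance fragments are annotated as remnants of the pBR322 lineage.

The expression cassette is driven by a T7 promoter followed by a lac operator and the T7 gene 10 ribosome binding site. The plasmid carries its own lacI gene, so transcription is repressed until IPTG is added in a host that supplies T7 RNA polymerase. The open reading frame begins with E. coli thioredoxin (TrxA), which promotes solubility and can help disulfide-rich proteins such as EGF-family factors to fold. According to the catalogue entry, a 6xHis tag and an S-tag follow on the N-terminal side of the insert, with thrombin and enterokinase cleavage sites for removing the fusion partner. The feature table does not annotate the N-terminal His tag or the cleavage sites individually.

The insert is a roughly 290 bp fragment of the amphiregulin preproprotein rather than the full precursor. The record does not define the exact boundaries or the cloning sites. A short His-tag-like segment and the T7 terminator lie downstream of the insert, but the record does not show whether that His segment is translated. The plasmid belongs to a toolkit for recombinant production of human EGF-family growth factors in active conformation.
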