Addgene plasmid #199229: pET32a-hAREG
Purpose: Bacterial production of soluble, active target proteins; Nterm thrombin and enterokinase cleavage sites.
Depositing lab: Nilson Zanchin. Depositing organization: Fundacao Oswaldo Cruz (Fiocruz). Publication: A toolkit for recombinant production of seven human EGF family growth factors in active conformation. Ferreira AS, Lopacinski A, Batista M, Hiraiwa PM, Guimaraes BG, Zanchin NIT. Sci Rep. 2022 Mar 23;12(1):5034. doi: 10.1038/s41598-022-09060-9. PubMed 35322149.
Backbone
  Vector backbone: pET32a(+)
  Backbone manufacturer: EMD Biosciences
  Backbone size w/o insert (bp): 5863
  Vector type: Bacterial Expression
Growth in bacteria
  Bacterial resistance: Ampicillin, 100 μg/mL
  Growth temperature: 37°C
  Growth strain: DH5alpha
  Copy number: Low Copy
Gene/Insert
  Gene/Insert name: Amphiregulin preproprotein (alt names: ARB; CRDGF)
  Species: H. sapiens (human)
  Insert size (bp): 291
  Entrez Gene: AREG (a.k.a. AR, AREGB, CRDGF, SDGF)
  Promoter: T7
  Tag / fusion protein: TrxA-6xHis-S-tag (N terminal on insert)
  Cloning method: Restriction Enzyme; 5′ cloning site Unknown (unknown if destroyed); 3′ cloning site Unknown (unknown if destroyed)
  Sequencing primers: 5′ T7 promoter; 3′ T7 terminator
Terms and licenses: Academic/Nonprofit Terms; Industry Terms: Not Available to Industry
How to cite: pET32a-hAREG was a gift from Nilson Zanchin (Addgene plasmid # 199229 ; http://n2t.net/addgene:199229 ; RRID:Addgene_199229)
