>Addgene plasmid #199229 | pET32a-hAREG | depositor partial sequence | sequence record 386027 | hAREG gene
AGTGTGCGTGTGGAACAGGTGGTTAAACCGCCGCAGAATAAAACCGAAAGTGAAAATACCAGCGATAAAC
CGAAACGTAAAAAAAAAGGCGGTAAAAATGGTAAAAACCGCCGTAATCGTAAAAAAAAGAATCCGTGCAA
TGCAGAATTTCAGAATTTTTGTATCCACGGCGAATGTAAATATATTGAACATCTGGAAGCAGTGACCTGC
AAATGTCAGCAGGAATATTTTGGCGAACGTTGCGGCGAAAAAAGCATGAAAACCCATAGTATGATTGATA
GTAGCCTGAGT
